>Addgene plasmid #66890 | pET29a-YS14 | addgene full sequence | sequence record 305064 | Addgene NGS Result
[158 nt withheld, positions 1-158]
ACCCATGGAACCGCGTGGCACCAGGGTACCGTGGTGGTGGTGGTGGTGCAGATCTGGGCTGTCCATGTGC
TGGCGTTCGAATTTAGCAGCAGCGGTTTCTTTCATATGTATATCTCCTTCTTAAAGTTAAACAAAATTAT
TTCTAGAGGGGAATTGTTATCCGCTCACAATTCCCCTATAGTGAGTCGTATTAATTTCGCGGGATCGAGA
TCGATCTCGATCCTCTACGCCGGACGCATCGTGGCCGGCATCACCGGCGCCACAGGTGCGGTTGCTGGCG
CCTATATCGCCGACATCACCGATGGGGAAGATCGGGCTCGCCACTTCGGGCTCATGAGCGCTTGTTTCGG
CGTGGGTATGGTGGCAGGCCCCGTGGCCGGGGGACTGTTGGGCGCCATCTCCTTGCATGCACCATTCCTT
GCGGCGGCGGTGCTCAACGGCCTCAACCTACTACTGGGCTGCTTCCTAATGCAGGAGTCGCATAAGGGAG
AGCGTCGAGATCCCGGACACCATCGAATGGCGCAAAACCTTTCGCGGTATGGCATGATAGCGCCCGGAAG
AGAGTCAATTCAGGGTGGTGAATGTGAAACCAGTAACGTTATACGATGTCGCAGAGTATGCCGGTGTCTC
TTATCAGACCGTTTCCCGCGTGGTGAACCAGGCCAGCCACGTTTCTGCGAAAACGCGGGAAAAAGTGGAA
GCGGCGATGGCGGAGCTGAATTACATTCCCAACCGCGTGGCACAACAACTGGCGGGCAAACAGTCGTTGC
TGATTGGCGTTGCCACCTCCAGTCTGGCCCTGCACGCGCCGTCGCAAATTGTCGCGGCGATTAAATCTCG
CGCCGATCAACTGGGTGCCAGCGTGGTGGTGTCGATGGTAGAACGAAGCGGCGTCGAAGCCTGTAAAGCG
GCGGTGCACAATCTTCTCGCGCAACGCGTCAGTGGGCTGATCATTAACTATCCGCTGGATGACCAGGATG
CCATTGCTGTGGAAGCTGCCTGCACTAATGTTCCGGCGTTATTTCTTGATGTCTCTGACCAGACACCCAT
CAACAGTATTATTTTCTCCCATGAAGACGGTACGCGACTGGGCGTGGAGCATCTGGTCGCATTGGGTCAC
CAGCAAATCGCGCTGTTAGCGGGCCCATTAAGTTCTGTCTCGGCGCGTCTGCGTCTGGCTGGCTGGCATA
AATATCTCACTCGCAATCAAATTCAGCCGATAGCGGAACGGGAAGGCGACTGGAGTGCCATGTCCGGTTT
TCAACAAACCATGCAAATGCTGAATGAGGGCATCGTTCCCACTGCGATGCTGGTTGCCAACGATCAGATG
GCGCTGGGCGCAATGCGCGCCATTACCGAGTCCGGGCTGCGCGTTGGTGCGGACATCTCGGTAGTGGGAT
ACGACGATACCGAAGACAGCTCATGTTATATCCCGCCGTTAACCACCATCAAACAGGATTTTCGCCTGCT
GGGGCAAACCAGCGTGGACCGCTTGCTGCAACTCTCTCAGGGCCAGGCGGTGAAGGGCAATCAGCTGTTG
CCCGTCTCACTGGTGAAAAGAAAAACCACCCTGGCGCCCAATACGCAAACCGCCTCTCCCCGCGCGTTGG
CCGATTCATTAATGCAGCTGGCACGACAGGTTTCCCGACTGGAAAGCGGGCAGTGAGCGCAACGCAATTA
ATGTAAGTTAGCTCACTCATTAGGCACCGGGATCTCGACCGATGCCCTTGAGAGCCTTCAACCCAGTCAG
CTCCTTCCGGTGGGCGCGGGGCATGACTATCGTCGCCGCACTTATGACTGTCTTCTTTATCATGCAACTC
GTAGGACAGGTGCCGGCAGCGCTCTGGGTCATTTTCGGCGAGGACCGCTTTCGCTGGAGCGCGACGATGA
TCGGCCTGTCGCTTGCGGTATTCGGAATCTTGCACGCCCTCGCTCAAGCCTTCGTCACTGGTCCCGCCAC
CAAACGTTTCGGCGAGAAGCAGGCCATTATCGCCGGCATGGCGGCCCCACGGGTGCGCATGATCGTGCTC
CTGTCGTTGAGGACCCGGCTAGGCTGGCGGGGTTGCCTTACTGGTTAGCAGAATGAATCACCGATACGCG
AGCGAACGTGAAGCGACTGCTGCTGCAAAACGTCTGCGACCTGAGCAACAACATGAATGGTCTTCGGTTT
CCGTGTTTCGTAAAGTCTGGAAACGCGGAAGTCAGCGCCCTGCACCATTATGTTCCGGATCTGCATCGCA
GGATGCTGCTGGCTACCCTGTGGAACACCTACATCTGTATTAACGAAGCGCTGGCATTGACCCTGAGTGA
TTTTTCTCTGGTCCCGCCGCATCCATACCGCCAGTTGTTTACCCTCACAACGTTCCAGTAACCGGGCATG
TTCATCATCAGTAACCCGTATCGTGAGCATCCTCTCTCGTTTCATCGGTATCATTACCCCCATGAACAGA
AATCCCCCTTACACGGAGGCATCAGTGACCAAACAGGAAAAAACCGCCCTTAACATGGCCCGCTTTATCA
GAAGCCAGACATTAACGCTTCTGGAGAAACTCAACGAGCTGGACGCGGATGAACAGGCAGACATCTGTGA
ATCGCTTCACGACCACGCTGATGAGCTTTACCGCAGCTGCCTCGCGCGTTTCGGTGATGACGGTGAAAAC
CTCTGACACATGCAGCTCCCGGAGACGGTCACAGCTTGTCTGTAAGCGGATGCCGGGAGCAGACAAGCCC
GTCAGGGCGCGTCAGCGGGTGTTGGCGGGTGTCGGGGCGCAGCCATGACCCAGTCACGTAGCGATAGCGG
AGTGTATACTGGCTTAACTATGCGGCATCAGAGCAGATTGTACTGAGAGTGCACCATTGCGGTGTGAAAT
ACCGCACAGATGCGTAAGGAGAAAATACCGCATCAGGCGCTCTTCCGCTTCCTCGCTCACTGACTCGCTG
CGCTCGGTCGTTCGGCTGCGGCGAGCGGTATCAGCTCACTCAAAGGCGGTAATACGGTTATCCACAGAAT
CAGGGGATAACGCAGGAAAGAACATGTGAGCAAAAGGCCAGCAAAAGGCCAGGAACCGTAAAAAGGCCGC
GTTGCTGGCGTTTTTCCATAGGCTCCGCCCCCCTGACGAGCATCACAAAAATCGACGCTCAAGTCAGAGG
TGGCGAAACCCGACAGGACTATAAAGATACCAGGCGTTTCCCCCTGGAAGCTCCCTCGTGCGCTCTCCTG
TTCCGACCCTGCCGCTTACCGGATACCTGTCCGCCTTTCTCCCTTCGGGAAGCGTGGCGCTTTCTCATAG
CTCACGCTGTAGGTATCTCAGTTCGGTGTAGGTCGTTCGCTCCAAGCTGGGCTGTGTGCACGAACCCCCC
GTTCAGCCCGACCGCTGCGCCTTATCCGGTAACTATCGTCTTGAGTCCAACCCGGTAAGACACGACTTAT
CGCCACTGGCAGCAGCCACTGGTAACAGGATTAGCAGAGCGAGGTATGTAGGCGGTGCTACAGAGTTCTT
GAAGTGGTGGCCTAACTACGGCTACACTAGAAGGACAGTATTTGGTATCTGCGCTCTGCTGAAGCCAGTT
ACCTTCGGAAAAAGAGTTGGTAGCTCTTGATCCGGCAAACAAACCACCGCTGGTAGCGGTGGTTTTTTTG
TTTGCAAGCAGCAGATTACGCGCAGAAAAAAAGGATCTCAAGAAGATCCTTTGATCTTTTCTACGGGGTC
TGACGCTCAGTGGAACGAAAACTCACGTTAAGGGATTTTGGTCATGAACAATAAAACTGTCTGCTTACAT
AAACAGTAATACAAGGGGTGTTATGAGCCATATTCAACGGGAAACGTCTTGCTCTAGGCCGCGATTAAAT
TCCAACATGGATGCTGATTTATATGGGTATAAATGGGCTCGCGATAATGTCGGGCAATCAGGTGCGACAA
TCTATCGATTGTATGGGAAGCCCGATGCGCCAGAGTTGTTTCTGAAACATGGCAAAGGTAGCGTTGCCAA
TGATGTTACAGATGAGATGGTCAGACTAAACTGGCTGACGGAATTTATGCCTCTTCCGACCATCAAGCAT
TTTATCCGTACTCCTGATGATGCATGGTTACTCACCACTGCGATCCCCGGGAAAACAGCATTCCAGGTAT
TAGAAGAATATCCTGATTCAGGTGAAAATATTGTTGATGCGCTGGCAGTGTTCCTGCGCCGGTTGCATTC
GATTCCTGTTTGTAATTGTCCTTTTAACAGCGATCGCGTATTTCGTCTCGCTCAGGCGCAATCACGAATG
AATAACGGTTTGGTTGATGCGAGTGATTTTGATGACGAGCGTAATGGCTGGCCTGTTGAACAAGTCTGGA
AAGAAATGCATAAACTTTTGCCATTCTCACCGGATTCAGTCGTCACTCATGGTGATTTCTCACTTGATAA
CCTTATTTTTGACGAGGGGAAATTAATAGGTTGTATTGATGTTGGACGAGTCGGAATCGCAGACCGATAC
CAGGATCTTGCCATCCTATGGAACTGCCTCGGTGAGTTTTCTCCTTCATTACAGAAACGGCTTTTTCAAA
AATATGGTATTGATAATCCTGATATGAATAAATTGCAGTTTCATTTGATGCTCGATGAGTTTTTCTAAGA
ATTAATTCATGAGCGGATACATATTTGAATGTATTTAGAAAAATAAACAAATAGGGGTTCCGCGCACATT
TCCCCGAAAAGTGCCACCTAAATTGTAAGCGTTAATATTTTGTTAAAATTCGCGTTAAATTTTTGTTAAA
TCAGCTCATTTTTTAACCAATAGGCCGAAATCGGCAAAATCCCTTATAAATCAAAAGAATAGACCGAGAT
AGGGT
[37 nt withheld, positions 4994-5030]
AAAGAACGTGGACTCCAACGTCAAAGG
[49 nt withheld, positions 5058-5106]
T
[91 nt withheld, positions 5108-5198]
G
[124 nt withheld, positions 5200-5323]
CCCATTCGCCAATCCGGATATAGTTCCTCCTTTCAGCAAAAAACCCCTCAAGACCCGTTTAGAGGCCCCA
AGGGGTTATGCTAGTTATTGCTCAGCGGTGGCAGCAGCCAACTCAGCTTCCTTTCGGGCTTTGTTAGCAG
CCGGATCTCAGTGGTGGTGGTGGTGGTGCTCGAGGCTGCCGCGCGGCACCAGGCCGCTGCT
[309 nt withheld, positions 5525-5833]
ATGTATATCTCCTTCTTAAAGTTAAACAAAATTATTGCGGCCGCCTA
[405 nt withheld, positions 5881-6285]
CATATGTATATCTCCTTCTTAAAGTTAAACAAAATTATTGTCGACTTA
[369 nt withheld, positions 6334-6702]
ATGTATATCTCCTTCTTAAAGTTAAACAAAATTATTGAATTCTCA
[232 nt withheld, positions 6748-6979]
Features (pLannotate 1.2.2; 28 found; start..end, strand, type, name):
    189..206     -  CDS            9xHis (fragment): 9xHis affinity tag
    216..260     -  CDS            S-Tag: affinity and epitope tag derived from pancreatic ribonuclease A
    271..293     -  RBS            RBS: efficient ribosome binding site from bacteriophage T7 gene 10 (Olins and Rangwala, 1989)
    308..332     -  protein_bind   lac operator: The lac repressor binds to the lac operator to inhibit transcription in E. coli. This inhibition can be relieved by adding lactose or isopropyl-β-D-thiogalactopyranoside (IPTG). lac repressor encoded by lacI
    333..351     -  promoter       T7 promoter: promoter for bacteriophage T7 RNA polymerase
    377..656     +  CDS            TcR (fragment): tetracycline efflux protein; tet; confers resistance to tetracycline
    664..741     +  promoter       lacI promoter: lacI
    742..1824    +  CDS            lacI: lac repressor; lacI; The lac repressor binds to the lac operator to inhibit transcription in E. coli. This inhibition can be relieved by adding lactose or isopropyl-β-D-thiogalactopyranoside (IPTG).
   1837..1858    +  protein_bind   CAP binding site: CAP binding activates transcription in the presence of cAMP. E. coli catabolite activator protein
   1873..2164    +  CDS            TcR (fragment): tetracycline efflux protein; tet; confers resistance to tetracycline
   2236..2616    -  CDS            YPB1_ECOLX: Protein predicted: Swiss-Prot protein existence level 4. From Escherichia coli.
   2633..2824    +  CDS            rop: Rop protein, which maintains plasmids at low copy number; rop
   2926..3065    +  misc_feature   bom: basis of mobility region from pBR322
   3251..3839    -  rep_origin     ori: high-copy-number ColE1/pMB1/pBR322/pUC origin of replication
   3961..4776    +  CDS            KanR: aminoglycoside phosphotransferase; aph(3')-Ia; confers resistance to kanamycin in bacteria or G418 (Geneticin®) in eukaryotes
   4785..4842    -  promoter       AmpR promoter (fragment): bla
   4895..5323    -  rep_origin     f1 ori (sequence partly withheld): f1 bacteriophage origin of replication; arrow indicates direction of (+) strand synthesis
   5360..5407    -  terminator     T7 terminator: transcription terminator for bacteriophage T7 RNA polymerase
   5415..5464    -  CDS            SET1 (fragment): solubility-enhancement tag derived from T7 phage gene 10B
   5474..5491    -  CDS            9xHis (fragment): 9xHis affinity tag
   5498..5515    -  CDS            thrombin site: thrombin recognition and cleavage site
   5525..5833    -  CDS            H4_BOVIN (sequence withheld): Experimental evidence at protein level: Swiss-Prot protein existence level 1. Core component of nucleosome. Nucleosomes wrap and compact DNA into chromatin, limiting DNA accessibility to the cellular machineries which require DNA as a template. Histones thereby play a central role in transcription regulation, DNA repair, DNA replication and chromosomal stability. DNA accessibility is regulated via a complex set of post-translational modifications of histones, also called histone code, and nucleosome remodeling. From Bos taurus (Bovine).
   5841..5863    -  RBS            RBS: efficient ribosome binding site from bacteriophage T7 gene 10 (Olins and Rangwala, 1989)
   5881..6288    -  CDS            H32_BOVIN (sequence partly withheld): Experimental evidence at protein level: Swiss-Prot protein existence level 1. Core component of nucleosome. Nucleosomes wrap and compact DNA into chromatin, limiting DNA accessibility to the cellular machineries which require DNA as a template. Histones thereby play a central role in transcription regulation, DNA repair, DNA replication and chromosomal stability. DNA accessibility is regulated via a complex set of post-translational modifications of histones, also called histone code, and nucleosome remodeling. From Bos taurus (Bovine).
   6296..6318    -  RBS            RBS: efficient ribosome binding site from bacteriophage T7 gene 10 (Olins and Rangwala, 1989)
   6334..6699    -  CDS            H2B11_XENLA (sequence withheld): Experimental evidence at protein level: Swiss-Prot protein existence level 1. Core component of nucleosome. Nucleosomes wrap and compact DNA into chromatin, limiting DNA accessibility to the cellular machineries which require DNA as a template. Histones thereby play a central role in transcription regulation, DNA repair, DNA replication and chromosomal stability. DNA accessibility is regulated via a complex set of post-translational modifications of histones, also called histone code, and nucleosome remodeling. From Xenopus laevis (African clawed frog).
   6710..6732    -  RBS            RBS: efficient ribosome binding site from bacteriophage T7 gene 10 (Olins and Rangwala, 1989)
   6748..158     -  CDS            H2A1_XENLA (across the origin) (sequence withheld): Experimental evidence at protein level: Swiss-Prot protein existence level 1. Core component of nucleosome. Nucleosomes wrap and compact DNA into chromatin, limiting DNA accessibility to the cellular machineries which require DNA as a template. Histones thereby play a central role in transcription regulation, DNA repair, DNA replication and chromosomal stability. DNA accessibility is regulated via a complex set of post-translational modifications of histones, also called histone code, and nucleosome remodeling. From Xenopus laevis (African clawed frog).
