[The description below was written by a language model from this plasmid's Addgene catalogue record and pLannotate feature annotations shown in this document.]
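Description:
pET29a-YS14 is a bacterial expression plasmid built on the pET29a backbone for polycistronic coexpression of the four Xenopus laevis core histones in E. coli. It is maintained under kanamycin selection (KanR, aminoglycoside phosphotransferase) and replicates from a ColE1/pBR322-type origin accompanied by the rop gene and bom region. The catalogue lists it as high copy, although rop normally moderates copy number. An f1 origin is also present, and the plasmid carries lacI so that it supplies its own lac repressor.

The payload is a single transcription unit driven by the T7 promoter with an adjacent lac operator and closed by the T7 terminator, so expression requires a host providing T7 RNA polymerase and is inducible with IPTG. Four open reading frames follow in the order H2A, H2B, H3 and H4, joined through retained EcoRI, SalI and NotI sites. The feature table shows a T7 gene 10 ribosome binding site ahead of each, allowing independent translation from one mRNA. H2A is made with an N-terminal His6 tag and, according to the catalogue, a thrombin site; the annotation also detects the vector's S-Tag upstream of this His tag. H4 carries a C-terminal thrombin site followed by the vector-encoded His tag. H2B and H3 are untagged. The annotation software matched H3 and H4 to bovine entries, which reflects the extreme conservation of these histones rather than a different source species.

Producing all four histones together lets them assemble in the cell, so soluble histone octamers can be purified by affinity chromatography under nondenaturing conditions and the tags removed with thrombin. This suits nucleosome reconstitution and chromatin biochemistry.
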