Addgene plasmid #66890: pET29a-YS14
Purpose: Polycistronic coexpression of Xenopus laevis histones (H2A, H2B, H3 and H4)
Depositing lab: Jung-Hyun Min. Depositing organization: University of Illinois at Chicago. Publication: Polycistronic coexpression and nondenaturing purification of histone octamers. Shim Y, Duan MR, Chen X, Smerdon MJ, Min JH. Anal Biochem. 2012 Aug 15;427(2):190-2. doi: 10.1016/j.ab.2012.05.006. Epub 2012 May 19. PubMed 22617796.
Backbone
  Vector backbone: pET29a
  Backbone size w/o insert (bp): 5371
  Total vector size (bp): 6983
  Vector type: Bacterial Expression
Growth in bacteria
  Bacterial resistance: Kanamycin, 50 μg/mL
  Growth temperature: 37°C
  Growth strain: DH5alpha
  Copy number: High Copy
Gene/Insert 1
  Gene/Insert name: His6-Thrombin-Xenopus laevis histones H2A
  Species: X. laevis (frog)
  Insert size (bp): 498
  Promoter: T7
  Tag / fusion protein: His6 tag; Thrombin; H2A
  Cloning method: Restriction Enzyme; 5′ cloning site BglII (not destroyed); 3′ cloning site EcoRI (not destroyed)
  Sequencing primers: 5′ TAATACGACTCACTATAGGG; 3′ TCGGCCAAGAGCAAGTGAGAATTC
Gene/Insert 2
  Gene/Insert name: Xenopus laevis histones H2B
  Species: X. laevis (frog)
  Insert size (bp): 372
  Promoter: T7
  Tag / fusion protein: H2B
  Cloning method: Restriction Enzyme; 5′ cloning site EcoRI (not destroyed); 3′ cloning site SalI (not destroyed)
  Sequencing primers: 5′ GAATTCAATAATTTTGTTTAACTT; 3′ GTCGACTTACTTGGCGCTGGTGTA
Gene/Insert 3
  Gene/Insert name: Xenopus laevis histones H3
  Species: X. laevis (frog)
  Insert size (bp): 411
  Promoter: T7
  Tag / fusion protein: H3
  Cloning method: Restriction Enzyme; 5′ cloning site SalI (not destroyed); 3′ cloning site NotI (not destroyed)
  Sequencing primers: 5′ GTCGACAATAATTTTGTTTAACTT; 3′ GCGGCCGCCTAAGCCCTCTCGCCTCG
Gene/Insert 4
  Gene/Insert name: Xenopus laevis histones H4-Thrombin
  Species: X. laevis (frog)
  Insert size (bp): 363
  Promoter: T7
  Tag / fusion protein: H4; Thrombin
  Cloning method: Restriction Enzyme; 5′ cloning site NotI (not destroyed); 3′ cloning site XhoI (not destroyed)
  Sequencing primers: 5′ GCGGCCGCAATAATTTTGTTTAACTT; 3′ CTCGAGGCTGCCGCGCGGCACCAGG
Resource information
  A portion of this plasmid was derived from a plasmid made by: B. Bartholomew and K. Luger
Terms and licenses: Academic/Nonprofit Terms; Industry Terms: Not Available to Industry
How to cite: pET29a-YS14 was a gift from Jung-Hyun Min (Addgene plasmid # 66890 ; http://n2t.net/addgene:66890 ; RRID:Addgene_66890)
