>Addgene plasmid #66890 | pET29a-YS14 | addgene partial sequence | sequence record 123460 | T7term 5'-GCTAGTTATTGCTCAGCGG-3'
GCTTCCTTTCGGGCTTTGTTAGCAGCCGGATCTCAGTGGTGGTGGTGGTGGTGCTCGAGGCTGCCGCGCG
GCACCAGGCCGCTGCT
[309 nt withheld, positions 87-395]
ATGTATATCTCCTTCTTAAAGTTAAACAAAATTATTGCGGCCGCCTA
[405 nt withheld, positions 443-847]
CATATGTATATCTCCTTCTTAAAGTTAAACAAAATTATTGTCGACTTA
[211 nt withheld, positions 896-1106]
