>Addgene plasmid #66890 | pET29a-YS14 | addgene partial sequence | sequence record 123461 | pBRrevBam 5'-GGTGATGTCGGCGATATAGG-3'
TGTGGCGCCGGTGATGCCGGCCACGATGCGTCCGGCGTAGAGGATCGAGATCGATCTCGATCCCGCGAAA
TTAATACGACTCACTATAGGGGAATTGTGAGCGGATAACAATTCCCCTCTAGAAATAATTTTGTTTAACT
TTAAGAAGGAGATATACATATGAAAGAAACCGCTGCTGCTAAATTCGAACGCCAGCACATGGACAGCCCA
GATCTGCACCACCACCACCACCACGGTACCCTGGTGCCACGCGGTTCCATGGGT
[390 nt withheld, positions 265-654]
TGAGAATTCAATAATTTTGTTTAACTTTAAGAAGGAGATATACAT
[369 nt withheld, positions 700-1068]
TAAGTCGACAATAATTTTGTTTAACTTTAAGAAGGA
